Addgene plasmid #186478: pCambia-PUP-IT
Purpose: Expresses POI-PUP-IT fusion in Plants
Depositing lab: Jen Sheen. Depositing organization: Massachusetts General Hospital. Publication: Glucose-driven TOR-FIE-PRC2 signalling controls plant development. Ye R, Wang M, Du H, Chhajed S, Koh J, Liu KH, Shin J, Wu Y, Shi L, Xu L, Chen S, Zhang Y, Sheen J. Nature. 2022 Sep 14. pii: 10.1038/s41586-022-05171-5. doi: 10.1038/s41586-022-05171-5. PubMed 36104568.
Backbone
  Vector backbone: Pcambia 1300
  Vector type: Plant Expression
  Selectable markers: Hygromycin
Growth in bacteria
  Bacterial resistance: Kanamycin, 50 μg/mL
  Growth temperature: 37°C
  Growth strain: DH5alpha
  Copy number: High Copy
Gene/Insert
  Gene/Insert name: FLAG-Pup(E)
  Promoter: 35S
  Tag / fusion protein: Triple Flag Tag
  Cloning method: Unknown
  Sequencing primers: 5′ CAGGAAACAGCTATGAC; 3′ ACTGGCCGTCGTTTTAC
Terms and licenses: Academic/Nonprofit Terms; Industry Terms: Not Available to Industry
How to cite: pCambia-PUP-IT was a gift from Jen Sheen (Addgene plasmid # 186478 ; http://n2t.net/addgene:186478 ; RRID:Addgene_186478)
