[The description below was written by a language model from this plasmid's Addgene catalogue record and pLannotate feature annotations shown in this document.]
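Description:
pCambia-PUP-IT is a plant binary vector built on the pCAMBIA 1300 backbone for Agrobacterium-mediated T-DNA delivery and expression in plants. It carries a ColE1/pMB1-type origin with the pBR322 bom site for propagation in E. coli, and the pVS1 oriV, RepA and StaA functions for replication and stable maintenance in Agrobacterium. Bacterial selection is by kanamycin. The annotation of the sequenced record also detects an IS5 transposase gene (insH) with an adjacent E. coli genomic fragment between the origin and KanR. This suggests an insertion sequence in the backbone outside the T-DNA. Between the nopaline-type left and right borders, an enhanced CaMV 35S promoter drives hygromycin phosphotransferase with a CaMV poly(A) signal, giving hygromycin selection of transformed plant cells.

The payload implements PUP-IT, a pupylation-based proximity-tagging system derived from Corynebacterium glutamicum. One cassette uses the CaMV 35S promoter to express 3xFLAG-tagged Pup, recorded as the Pup(E) form, followed by a NOS terminator. A second cassette downstream encodes the Pup ligase PafA, also ending in a NOS terminator. The roughly 1.2 kb stretch upstream of pafA is unannotated, so the record does not identify the promoter for this unit or the site where a protein of interest would be placed. According to the stated purpose, PafA is expressed as a fusion to a protein of interest. PafA covalently attaches the C-terminal glutamate of Pup to lysines on nearby proteins, so proteins near the bait become FLAG-Pup labelled and can be detected or enriched through the FLAG epitope. The construct is therefore suited to mapping protein interaction partners in plants.
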