Features (pLannotate 1.2.2; 29 found; start..end, strand, type, name):
    166..190     +  misc_feature   LB T-DNA repeat: left border repeat from nopaline C58 T-DNA
    268..442     -  polyA_signal   CaMV poly(A) signal: cauliflower mosaic virus polyadenylation signal
    483..1508    -  CDS            HygR: hygromycin B phosphotransferase confers resistance to hygromycin
   1575..2251    -  promoter       CaMV 35S promoter (enhanced): cauliflower mosaic virus 35S promoter with a duplicated enhancer region
   2341..2429    +  CDS            lacI (fragment): lac repressor; lacI; The lac repressor binds to the lac operator to inhibit transcription in E. coli. This inhibition can be relieved by adding lactose or isopropyl-β-D-thiogalactopyranoside (IPTG).
   2442..2463    +  protein_bind   CAP binding site: CAP binding activates transcription in the presence of cAMP. E. coli catabolite activator protein
   2478..2508    +  promoter       lac promoter: promoter for the E. coli lac operon
   2512..2534    +  protein_bind   lac operator (fragment): The lac repressor binds to the lac operator to inhibit transcription in E. coli. This inhibition can be relieved by adding lactose or isopropyl-β-D-thiogalactopyranoside (IPTG). lac repressor encoded by lacI
   2571..2915    +  promoter       CaMV 35S promoter: strong constitutive promoter from cauliflower mosaic virus
   2868..2914    +  promoter       minimal CaMV 35S promoter: minimal 35S promoter from cauliflower mosaic virus
   2948..2966    +  CDS            capTEV™ (fragment): composite tag for in vivo biotinylation, TEV protease cleavage, and 6xHis tagging
   2966..3031    +  CDS            3xFLAG: three tandem FLAG® epitope tags, followed by an enterokinase cleavage site
   3044..3235    +  CDS            pup: PUP_CORGL - Experimental evidence at protein level: Swiss-Prot protein existence level 1. Protein modifier that is covalently attached to lysine residues of substrate proteins, thereby targeting them for proteasomal degradation. The tagging system is termed pupylation. From Corynebacterium glutamicum (strain ATCC 13032 / DSM 20300 / BCRC 11384 / JCM 1318 / LMG 3730 / NCIMB 10025).
   3244..3496    +  terminator     NOS terminator: nopaline synthase terminator and poly(A) signal
   4687..6132    +  CDS            pafA: PAFA_CORGL - Experimental evidence at protein level: Swiss-Prot protein existence level 1. Catalyzes the covalent attachment of the prokaryotic ubiquitin-like protein modifier Pup to the proteasomal substrate proteins, thereby targeting them for proteasomal degradation. This tagging system is termed pupylation. The ligation reaction involves the side-chain carboxylate of the C-terminal glutamate of Pup and the side- chain amino group of a substrate lysine. From Corynebacterium glutamicum (strain ATCC 13032 / DSM 20300 / BCRC 11384 / JCM 1318 / LMG 3730 / NCIMB 10025).
   6303..6555    +  terminator     NOS terminator: nopaline synthase terminator and poly(A) signal
   6558..6588    +  misc_feature   MCS (fragment): pUC18/19 multiple cloning site
   6591..6745    +  CDS            lacZα (fragment): LacZα fragment of β-galactosidase; lacZ fragment
   6811..6835    +  misc_feature   RB T-DNA repeat: right border repeat from nopaline C58 T-DNA
   7175..7576    +  CDS            Y4CG_SINFN (fragment): Protein inferred from homology: Swiss-Prot protein existence level 3. From Sinorhizobium fredii (strain NBRC 101917 / NGR234).
   8136..8765    +  CDS            pVS1 StaA: stability protein from the Pseudomonas plasmid pVS1 (Heeb et al., 2000)
   9194..10267   +  CDS            pVS1 RepA: replication protein from the Pseudomonas plasmid pVS1 (Heeb et al., 2000)
  10333..10527   +  rep_origin     pVS1 oriV: origin of replication for the Pseudomonas plasmid pVS1 (Heeb et al., 2000)
  10730..10769   +  CDS            rop (fragment): Rop protein, which maintains plasmids at low copy number; rop
  10871..11011   +  misc_feature   bom: basis of mobility region from pBR322
  11197..11785   -  rep_origin     ori: high-copy-number ColE1/pMB1/pBR322/pUC origin of replication
  11870..11938   -  CDS            yghO (fragment) (sequence partly withheld): YGHO_ECOLI - Experimental evidence at transcript level: Swiss-Prot protein existence level 2. From Escherichia coli (strain K12).
  11937..12914   +  CDS            insH10 (sequence withheld): INH10_ECOLI - Protein inferred from homology: Swiss-Prot protein existence level 3. Involved in the transposition of the insertion sequence IS5. From Escherichia coli (strain K12).
  13071..13865   -  CDS            KanR: aminoglycoside phosphotransferase; aphA-3; confers resistance to kanamycin
>Addgene plasmid #186478 | pCambia-PUP-IT | addgene full sequence | sequence record 368325 | Addgene NGS Result
ACCCGGCAGCTTAGTTGCCGTTCTTCCGAATAGCATCGGTAACATGAGCAAAGTCTGCCGCCTTACAACG
GCTCTCCCGCTGACGCCGTCCCGGACTGATGGGCTGCCTGTATCGAGTGGTGATTTTGTGCCGAGCTGCC
GGTCGGGGAGCTGTTGGCTGGCTGGTGGCAGGATATATTGTGGTGTAAACAAATTGACGCTTAGACAACT
TAATAACACATTGCGGACGTTTTTAATGTACTGAATTAACGCCGAATTAATTCGGGGGATCTGGATTTTA
GTACTGGATTTTGGTTTTAGGAATTAGAAATTTTATTGATAGAAGTATTTTACAAATACAAATACATACT
AAGGGTTTCTTATATGCTCAACACATGAGCGAAACCCTATAGGAACCCTAATTCCCTTATCTGGGAACTA
CTCACACATTATTATGGAGAAACTCGAGCTTGTCGATCGACAGATCCCGGTCGGCATCTACTCTATTTCT
TTGCCCTCGGACGAGTGCTGGGGCGTCGGTTTCCACTATCGGCGAGTACTTCTACACAGCCATCGGTCCA
GACGGCCGCGCTTCTGCGGGCGATTTGTGTACGCCCGACAGTCCCGGCTCCGGATCGGACGATTGCGTCG
CATCGACCCTGCGCCCAAGCTGCATCATCGAAATTGCCGTCAACCAAGCTCTGATAGAGTTGGTCAAGAC
CAATGCGGAGCATATACGCCCGGAGTCGTGGCGATCCTGCAAGCTCCGGATGCCTCCGCTCGAAGTAGCG
CGTCTGCTGCTCCATACAAGCCAACCACGGCCTCCAGAAGAAGATGTTGGCGACCTCGTATTGGGAATCC
CCGAACATCGCCTCGCTCCAGTCAATGACCGCTGTTATGCGGCCATTGTCCGTCAGGACATTGTTGGAGC
CGAAATCCGCGTGCACGAGGTGCCGGACTTCGGGGCAGTCCTCGGCCCAAAGCATCAGCTCATCGAGAGC
CTGCGCGACGGACGCACTGACGGTGTCGTCCATCACAGTTTGCCAGTGATACACATGGGGATCAGCAATC
GCGCATATGAAATCACGCCATGTAGTGTATTGACCGATTCCTTGCGGTCCGAATGGGCCGAACCCGCTCG
TCTGGCTAAGATCGGCCGCAGCGATCGCATCCATAGCCTCCGCGACCGGTTGTAGAACAGCGGGCAGTTC
GGTTTCAGGCAGGTCTTGCAACGTGACACCCTGTGAACGGCGGGAGATGCAATAGGTCAGGCTCTCGCTA
AACTCCCCAATGTCAAGCACTTCCGGAATCGGGAGCGCGGCCGATGCAAAGTGCCGATAAACATAACGAT
CTTTGTAGAAACCATCGGCGCAGCTATTTACCCGCAGGACATATCCACGCCCTCCTACATCGAAGCTGAA
AGCACGAGATTCTTCGCCCTCCGAGAGCTGCATCAGGTCGGAGACGCTGTCGAACTTTTCGATCAGAAAC
TTCTCGACAGACGTCGCGGTGAGTTCAGGCTTTTTCATATCTCATTGCCCCCCGGATCTGCGAAAGCTCG
AGAGAGATAGATTTGTAGAGAGAGACTGGTGATTTCAGCGTGTCCTCTCCAAATGAAATGAACTTCCTTA
TATAGAGGAAGGGTCTTGCGAAGGATAGTGGGATTGTGCGTCATCCCTTACGTCAGTGGAGATATCACAT
CAATCCACTTGCTTTGAAGACGTGGTTGGAACGTCTTCTTTTTCCACGATGCTCCTCGTGGGTGGGGGTC
CATCTTTGGGACCACTGTCGGCAGAGGCATCTTGAACGATAGCCTTTCCTTTATCGCAATGATGGCATTT
GTAGGTGCCACCTTCCTTTTCTACTGTCCTTTTGATGAAGTGACAGATAGCTGGGCAATGGAATCCGAGG
AGGTTTCCCGATATTACCCTTTGTTGAAAAGTCTCAATAGCCCTTTGGTCTTCTGAGACTGTATCTTTGA
TATTCTTGGAGTAGACGAGAGTGTCGTGCTCCACCATGTTCACATCAATCCACTTGCTTTGAAGACGTGG
TTGGAACGTCTTCTTTTTCCACGATGCTCCTCGTGGGTGGGGGTCCATCTTTGGGACCACTGTCGGCAGA
GGCATCTTGAACGATAGCCTTTCCTTTATCGCAATGATGGCATTTGTAGGTGCCACCTTCCTTTTCTACT
GTCCTTTTGATGAAGTGACAGATAGCTGGGCAATGGAATCCGAGGAGGTTTCCCGATATTACCCTTTGTT
GAAAAGTCTCAATAGCCCTTTGGTCTTCTGAGACTGTATCTTTGATATTCTTGGAGTAGACGAGAGTGTC
GTGCTCCACCATGTTGGCAAGCTGCTCTAGCCAATACGCAAACCGCCTCTCCCCGCGCGTTGGCCGATTC
ATTAATGCAGCTGGCACGACAGGTTTCCCGACTGGAAAGCGGGCAGTGAGCGCAACGCAATTAATGTGAG
TTAGCTCACTCATTAGGCACCCCAGGCTTTACACTTTATGCTTCCGGCTCGTATGTTGTGTGGAATTGTG
AGCGGATAACAATTTCACACAGGAAACAGCTATGACATGATTACGAATTCTGAGACTTTTCAACAAAGGG
TAATATCGGGAAACCTCCTCGGATTCCATTGCCCAGCTATCTGTCACTTCATCAAAAGGACAGTAGAAAA
GGAAGGTGGCACCTACAAATGCCATCATTGCGATAAAGGAAAGGCTATCGTTCAAGATGCCTCTGCCGAC
AGTGGTCCCAAAGATGGACCCCCACCCACGAGGAGCATCGTGGAAAAAGAAGACGTTCCAACCACGTCTT
CAAAGCAAGTGGATTGATGTGATATCTCCACTGACGTAAGGGATGACGCACAATCCCACTATCCTTCGCA
AGACCCTTCCTCTATATAAGGAAGTTCATTTCATTTGGAGAGGACGTACCCGGGGATCCGGTAGGATGCG
TGGATCTCATCATCATCATCATCATGACTACAAAGACCATGACGGTGATTATAAAGATCATGACATCGAC
TACAAGGATGACGATGACAAGTCTCAAGATCCTATGAACGCAAAGCAAACCCAAATTATGGGTGGCGGCG
GACGTGACGAGGACAACGCCGAGGATTCCGCACAGGCATCTGGACAGGTTCAGATCAACACCGAAGGTGT
GGACAGCTTGCTGGATGAAATCGACGGACTGTTGGAAAACAACGCCGAGGAATTCGTTCGTTCCTATGTA
CAAAAGGGTGGCGAATGACTGCAGATCGTTCAAACATTTGGCAATAAAGTTTCTTAAGATTGAATCCTGT
TGCCGGTCTTGCGATGATTATCATATAATTTCTGTTGAATTACGTTAAGCATGTAATAATTAACATGTAA
TGCATGACGTTATTTATGAGATGGGTTTTTATGATTAGAGTCCCGCAATTATACATTTAATACGCGATAG
AAAACAAAATATAGCGCGCAAACTAGGATAAATTATCGCGCGCGGTGTCATCTATGTTACTAGATCTCAT
TCTTGTTACATTGTTATTAATGAAAAAATATTATTGGTCATTGGACTGAACACGAGTGTTAAATATGGAC
CAGGCCCCAAATAAGATCCATTGATATATGAATTAAATAACAAGAATAAATCGAGTCACCAAACCACTTG
CCTTTTTTAACGAGACTTGTTCACCAACTTGATACAAAAGTCATTATCCTATGCAAATCAATAATCATAC
AAAAATATCCAATAACACTAAAAAATTAAAAGAAATGGATAATTTCACAATATGTTATACGATAAAGAAG
TTACTTTTCCAAGAAATTCACTGATTTTATAAGCCCACTTGCATTAGATAAATGGCAAAAAAAAACAAAA
AGGAAAAGAAATAAAGCACGAAGAATTCTAGAAAATACGAAATACGCTTCAATGCAGTGGGACCCACGGT
TCAATTATTGCCAATTTTCAGCTCCACCGTATATTTAAAAAATAAAACGATAATGCTAAAAAAATATAAA
TCGTAACGATCGTTAAATCTCAACGGCTGGATCTTATGACGACCGTTAGAAATTGTGGTTGTCGACGAGT
CAGTAATAAACGGCGTCAAAGTGGTTGCAGCCGGCACACACGAGTCGTGTTTATCAACTCAAAGCACAAA
TACTTTTCCTCAACCTAAAAATAAGGCAATTAGCCAAAAACAACTTTGCGTGTAAACAACGCTCAATACA
CGTGTCATTTTATTATTAGCTATTGCTTCACCGCCTTAGCTTTCTCGTGACCTAGTCGTCCTCGTCTTTT
CTTCTTCTTCTTCTATAAAACAATACCCAAAGAGCTCTTCTTCTTCACAATTCAGATTTCAATTTCTCAA
AATCTTAAAAACTTTCTCTCAATTCTCTCTACCGTGATCAAGGTAAATTTCTGTGTTCCTTATTCTCTCA
AAATCTTCGATTTTGTTTTCGTTCGATCCCAATTTCGTATATGTTCTTTGGTTTAGATTCTGTTAATCTT
AGATCGAAGACGATTTTCTGGGTTTGATCGTTAGATATCATCTTAATTCTCGATTAGGGTTTCATAAATA
TCATCCGATTTGTTCAAATAATTTGAGTTTTGTCGAATAATTACTCTTCGATTTGTGATTTCTATCTAGA
TCTGGTGTTAGTTTCTAGTTTGTGCGATCGAATTTGTCGATTAATCTGAGTTTTTCTGATTAACAGATGA
GTACCGTGGAATCCGCATTGACCCGCAGGATCATGGGCATTGAAACGGAGTATGGCCTCACCTTTGTTGA
TGGTGATTCCAAAAAGCTTCGCCCAGATGAGATAGCTCGAAGGATGTTTCGTCCCATCGTGGAGAAATAT
TCCAGCTCTAATATCTTCATACCCAATGGTTCCCGGTTGTATCTTGATGTGGGTTCCCACCCGGAGTACG
CCACCGCCGAGTGTGATAATTTGACCCAGCTGATCAATTTTGAAAAAGCTGGCGATGTTATTGCAGATCG
CATGGCTGTAGATGCCGAAGAGTCGCTGGCGAAAGAAGACATTGCTGGGCAGGTGTACCTGTTTAAAAAC
AATGTCGATTCCGTGGGCAATTCTTATGGCTGCCACGAAAACTACCTTGTGGGTCGCTCCATGCCGTTGA
AGGCGTTGGGTAAAAGGCTGATGCCGTTTCTGATTACCCGCCAGCTCATCTGCGGCGCCGGCAGGATCCA
TCACCCCAATCCTTTGGATAAAGGCGAATCCTTCCCCTTGGGCTACTGCATATCCCAGCGCTCTGACCAC
GTGTGGGAGGGCGTATCAAGTGCCACCACTAGATCACGCCCCATTATCAACACCCGTGATGAGCCACATG
CGGATTCCCATTCTTACCGCAGGCTGCACGTGATTGTGGGTGATGCCAACATGGCAGAGCCCAGCATCGC
GTTGAAGGTCGGCTCCACGTTGCTGGTTCTGGAAATGATTGAGGCAGATTTCGGTTTGCCCAGCTTAGAG
CTTGCCAATGATATTGCCTCAATTAGGGAAATCTCCCGCGATGCAACAGGATCCACACTGTTGTCCCTGA
AAGATGGCACCACCATGACTGCCTTGCAGATCCAGCAGGTGGTCTTTGAGCATGCCTCGAAGTGGTTGGA
GCAGCGCCCCGAACCAGAATTTTCTGGCACCTCCAACACAGAGATGGCCCGCGTGCTGGATCTGTGGGGT
CGCATGTTGAAAGCGATTGAGTCCGGTGATTTCAGCGAAGTGGATACAGAAATTGACTGGGTGATCAAAA
AGAAGCTCATTGATCGTTTCATTCAGCGCGGCAACCTTGGGTTGGATGATCCAAAACTTGCCCAAGTGGA
CTTGACTTATCACGATATTAGGCCAGGTAGAGGCCTATTTAGCGTGCTGCAAAGCCGCGGCATGATCAAA
CGGTGGACTACTGATGAGGCGATTTTAGCTGCGGTGGATACCGCTCCTGATACAACACGTGCTCATTTGC
GCGGGCGAATCCTTAAAGCGGCGGATACTCTGGGAGTACCTGTGACTGTCGATTGGATGCGTCACAAGGT
CAACCGACCGGAGCCACAATCGGTGGAATTGGGGGATCCTTTTTCCGCAGTGAATTCCGAGGTTGATCAG
TTGATTGAGTATATGACCGTTCATGCGGAGAGCTATCGCAGTCAATTGGGAGGCGGAGGTTCTGGCGGTG
GTGGTACTAGTGGTGGAGGTGGTAGCGGTGGCGGAGGGAGCGGTTCCGGCTCTCCTAGGAATCCATGGGG
TTCTCCTTACCCATACGACGTTCCAGACTACGCTGGTTACCCATACGACGTTCCAGACTACGCTTGACTG
CAGATCGTTCAAACATTTGGCAATAAAGTTTCTTAAGATTGAATCCTGTTGCCGGTCTTGCGATGATTAT
CATATAATTTCTGTTGAATTACGTTAAGCATGTAATAATTAACATGTAATGCATGACGTTATTTATGAGA
TGGGTTTTTATGATTAGAGTCCCGCAATTATACATTTAATACGCGATAGAAAACAAAATATAGCGCGCAA
ACTAGGATAAATTATCGCGCGCGGTGTCATCTATGTTACTAGATCCGCTCTAGAGTCGACCTGCAGGCAT
GCAAGCTTGGCACTGGCCGTCGTTTTACAACGTCGTGACTGGGAAAACCCTGGCGTTACCCAACTTAATC
GCCTTGCAGCACATCCCCCTTTCGCCAGCTGGCGTAATAGCGAAGAGGCCCGCACCGATCGCCCTTCCCA
ACAGTTGCGCAGCCTGAATGGCGAATGCTAGAGCAGCTTGAGCTTGGATCAGATTGTCGTTTCCCGCCTT
CAGTTTAAACTATCAGTGTTTGACAGGATATATTGGCGGGTAAACCTAAGAGAAAAGAGCGTTTATTAGA
ATAATCGGATATTTAAAAGGGCGTGAAAAGGTTTATCCGTTCGTCCATTTGTATGTGCATGCCAACCACA
GGGTTCCCCTCGGGATCAAAGTACTTTGATCCAACCCCTCCGCTGCTATAGTGCAGTCGGCTTCTGACGT
TCAGTGCAGCCGTCTTCTGAAAACGACATGTCGCACAAGTCCTAAGTTACGCGACAGGCTGCCGCCCTGC
CCTTTTCCTGGCGTTTTCTTGTCGCGTGTTTTAGTCGCATAAAGTAGAATACTTGCGACTAGAACCGGAG
ACATTACGCCATGAACAAGAGCGCCGCCGCTGGCCTGCTGGGCTATGCCCGCGTCAGCACCGACGACCAG
GACTTGACCAACCAACGGGCCGAACTGCACGCGGCCGGCTGCACCAAGCTGTTTTCCGAGAAGATCACCG
GCACCAGGCGCGACCGCCCGGAGCTGGCCAGGATGCTTGACCACCTACGCCCTGGCGACGTTGTGACAGT
GACCAGGCTAGACCGCCTGGCCCGCAGCACCCGCGACCTACTGGACATTGCCGAGCGCATCCAGGAGGCC
GGCGCGGGCCTGCGTAGCCTGGCAGAGCCGTGGGCCGACACCACCACGCCGGCCGGCCGCATGGTGTTGA
CCGTGTTCGCCGGCATTGCCGAGTTCGAGCGTTCCCTAATCATCGACCGCACCCGGAGCGGGCGCGAGGC
CGCCAAGGCCCGAGGCGTGAAGTTTGGCCCCCGCCCTACCCTCACCCCGGCACAGATCGCGCACGCCCGC
GAGCTGATCGACCAGGAAGGCCGCACCGTGAAAGAGGCGGCTGCACTGCTTGGCGTGCATCGCTCGACCC
TGTACCGCGCACTTGAGCGCAGCGAGGAAGTGACGCCCACCGAGGCCAGGCGGCGCGGTGCCTTCCGTGA
GGACGCATTGACCGAGGCCGACGCCCTGGCGGCCGCCGAGAATGAACGCCAAGAGGAACAAGCATGAAAC
CGCACCAGGACGGCCAGGACGAACCGTTTTTCATTACCGAAGAGATCGAGGCGGAGATGATCGCGGCCGG
GTACGTGTTCGAGCCGCCCGCGCACGTCTCAACCGTGCGGCTGCATGAAATCCTGGCCGGTTTGTCTGAT
GCCAAGCTGGCGGCCTGGCCGGCCAGCTTGGCCGCTGAAGAAACCGAGCGCCGCCGTCTAAAAAGGTGAT
GTGTATTTGAGTAAAACAGCTTGCGTCATGCGGTCGCTGCGTATATGATGCGATGAGTAAATAAACAAAT
ACGCAAGGGGAACGCATGAAGGTTATCGCTGTACTTAACCAGAAAGGCGGGTCAGGCAAGACGACCATCG
CAACCCATCTAGCCCGCGCCCTGCAACTCGCCGGGGCCGATGTTCTGTTAGTCGATTCCGATCCCCAGGG
CAGTGCCCGCGATTGGGCGGCCGTGCGGGAAGATCAACCGCTAACCGTTGTCGGCATCGACCGCCCGACG
ATTGACCGCGACGTGAAGGCCATCGGCCGGCGCGACTTCGTAGTGATCGACGGAGCGCCCCAGGCGGCGG
ACTTGGCTGTGTCCGCGATCAAGGCAGCCGACTTCGTGCTGATTCCGGTGCAGCCAAGCCCTTACGACAT
ATGGGCCACCGCCGACCTGGTGGAGCTGGTTAAGCAGCGCATTGAGGTCACGGATGGAAGGCTACAAGCG
GCCTTTGTCGTGTCGCGGGCGATCAAAGGCACGCGCATCGGCGGTGAGGTTGCCGAGGCGCTGGCCGGGT
ACGAGCTGCCCATTCTTGAGTCCCGTATCACGCAGCGCGTGAGCTACCCAGGCACTGCCGCCGCCGGCAC
AACCGTTCTTGAATCAGAACCCGAGGGCGACGCTGCCCGCGAGGTCCAGGCGCTGGCCGCTGAAATTAAA
TCAAAACTCATTTGAGTTAATGAGGTAAAGAGAAAATGAGCAAAAGCACAAACACGCTAAGTGCCGGCCG
TCCGAGCGCACGCAGCAGCAAGGCTGCAACGTTGGCCAGCCTGGCAGACACGCCAGCCATGAAGCGGGTC
AACTTTCAGTTGCCGGCGGAGGATCACACCAAGCTGAAGATGTACGCGGTACGCCAAGGCAAGACCATTA
CCGAGCTGCTATCTGAATACATCGCGCAGCTACCAGAGTAAATGAGCAAATGAATAAATGAGTAGATGAA
TTTTAGCGGCTAAAGGAGGCGGCATGGAAAATCAAGAACAACCAGGCACCGACGCCGTGGAATGCCCCAT
GTGTGGAGGAACGGGCGGTTGGCCAGGCGTAAGCGGCTGGGTTGCCTGCCGGCCCTGCAATGGCACTGGA
ACCCCCAAGCCCGAGGAATCGGCGTGAGCGGTCGCAAACCATCCGGCCCGGTACAAATCGGCGCGGCGCT
GGGTGATGACCTGGTGGAGAAGTTGAAGGCCGCGCAGGCCGCCCAGCGGCAACGCATCGAGGCAGAAGCA
CGCCCCGGTGAATCGTGGCAAGCGGCCGCTGATCGAATCCGCAAAGAATCCCGGCAACCGCCGGCAGCCG
GTGCGCCGTCGATTAGGAAGCCGCCCAAGGGCGACGAGCAACCAGATTTTTTCGTTCCGATGCTCTATGA
CGTGGGCACCCGCGATAGTCGCAGCATCATGGACGTGGCCGTTTTCCGTCTGTCGAAGCGTGACCGACGA
GCTGGCGAGGTGATCCGCTACGAGCTTCCAGACGGGCACGTAGAGGTTTCCGCAGGGCCGGCCGGCATGG
CCAGTGTGTGGGATTACGACCTGGTACTGATGGCGGTTTCCCATCTAACCGAATCCATGAACCGATACCG
GGAAGGGAAGGGAGACAAGCCCGGCCGCGTGTTCCGTCCACACGTTGCGGACGTACTCAAGTTCTGCCGG
CGAGCCGATGGCGGAAAGCAGAAAGACGACCTGGTAGAAACCTGCATTCGGTTAAACACCACGCACGTTG
CCATGCAGCGTACGAAGAAGGCCAAGAACGGCCGCCTGGTGACGGTATCCGAGGGTGAAGCCTTGATTAG
CCGCTACAAGATCGTAAAGAGCGAAACCGGGCGGCCGGAGTACATCGAGATCGAGCTAGCTGATTGGATG
TACCGCGAGATCACAGAAGGCAAGAACCCGGACGTGCTGACGGTTCACCCCGATTACTTTTTGATCGATC
CCGGCATCGGCCGTTTTCTCTACCGCCTGGCACGCCGCGCCGCAGGCAAGGCAGAAGCCAGATGGTTGTT
CAAGACGATCTACGAACGCAGTGGCAGCGCCGGAGAGTTCAAGAAGTTCTGTTTCACCGTGCGCAAGCTG
ATCGGGTCAAATGACCTGCCGGAGTACGATTTGAAGGAGGAGGCGGGGCAGGCTGGCCCGATCCTAGTCA
TGCGCTACCGCAACCTGATCGAGGGCGAAGCATCCGCCGGTTCCTAATGTACGGAGCAGATGCTAGGGCA
AATTGCCCTAGCAGGGGAAAAAGGTCGAAAAGGTCTCTTTCCTGTGGATAGCACGTACATTGGGAACCCA
AAGCCGTACATTGGGAACCGGAACCCGTACATTGGGAACCCAAAGCCGTACATTGGGAACCGGTCACACA
TGTAAGTGACTGATATAAAAGAGAAAAAAGGCGATTTTTCCGCCTAAAACTCTTTAAAACTTATTAAAAC
TCTTAAAACCCGCCTGGCCTGTGCATAACTGTCTGGCCAGCGCACAGCCGAAGAGCTGCAAAAAGCGCCT
ACCCTTCGGTCGCTGCGCTCCCTACGCCCCGCCGCTTCGCGTCGGCCTATCGCGGCCGCTGGCCGCTCAA
AAATGGCTGGCCTACGGCCAGGCAATCTACCAGGGCGCGGACAAGCCGCGCCGTCGCCACTCGACCGCCG
GCGCCCACATCAAGGCACCCTGCCTCGCGCGTTTCGGTGATGACGGTGAAAACCTCTGACACATGCAGCT
CCCGGAGACGGTCACAGCTTGTCTGTAAGCGGATGCCGGGAGCAGACAAGCCCGTCAGGGCGCGTCAGCG
GGTGTTGGCGGGTGTCGGGGCGCAGCCATGACCCAGTCACGTAGCGATAGCGGAGTGTATACTGGCTTAA
CTATGCGGCATCAGAGCAGATTGTACTGAGAGTGCACCATATGCGGTGTGAAATACCGCACAGATGCGTA
AGGAGAAAATACCGCATCAGGCGCTCTTCCGCTTCCTCGCTCACTGACTCGCTGCGCTCGGTCGTTCGGC
TGCGGCGAGCGGTATCAGCTCACTCAAAGGCGGTAATACGGTTATCCACAGAATCAGGGGATAACGCAGG
AAAGAACATGTGAGCAAAAGGCCAGCAAAAGGCCAGGAACCGTAAAAAGGCCGCGTTGCTGGCGTTTTTC
CATAGGCTCCGCCCCCCTGACGAGCATCACAAAAATCGACGCTCAAGTCAGAGGTGGCGAAACCCGACAG
GACTATAAAGATACCAGGCGTTTCCCCCTGGAAGCTCCCTCGTGCGCTCTCCTGTTCCGACCCTGCCGCT
TACCGGATACCTGTCCGCCTTTCTCCCTTCGGGAAGCGTGGCGCTTTCTCATAGCTCACGCTGTAGGTAT
CTCAGTTCGGTGTAGGTCGTTCGCTCCAAGCTGGGCTGTGTGCACGAACCCCCCGTTCAGCCCGACCGCT
GCGCCTTATCCGGTAACTATCGTCTTGAGTCCAACCCGGTAAGACACGACTTATCGCCACTGGCAGCAGC
CACTGGTAACAGGATTAGCAGAGCGAGGTATGTAGGCGGTGCTACAGAGTTCTTGAAGTGGTGGCCTAAC
TACGGCTACACTAGAAGGACAGTATTTGGTATCTGCGCTCTGCTGAAGCCAGTTACCTTCGGAAAAAGAG
TTGGTAGCTCTTGATCCGGCAAACAAACCACCGCTGGTAGCGGTGGTTTTTTTGTTTGCAAGCAGCAGAT
TACGCGCAGAAAAAAAGGATCTCAAGAAGATCCTTTGATCTTTTCTACGGGGTCTGACGCTCAGTGGAAC
GAAAACTCACGTTAAGGGATTTTGGTCATGCATTCTAGGGAAGGTGCGAACAAGTCCCTGATATGAGATC
ATGTTTGTCATCTGGAGCCATAGAACAGGGTTCATC
[978 nt withheld, positions 11937-12914]
TAAAAACTGGGGATAACGCCTTAAATGGCGAAGAAACGGTCTAAATAGGCTGATTCAAGGCATTTACGGG
AGAAAAAATCGGCTCAAACATGAAGAAATGAAATGACTGAGTCAGCCGAGAAGAATTTCCCCGCTTATTC
GCACCTTCCCTAGGTACTAAAACAATTCATCCAGTAAAATATAATATTTTATTTTCTCCCAATCAGGCTT
GATCCCCAGTAAGTCAAAAAATAGCTCGACATACTGTTCTTCCCCGATATCCTCCCTGATCGACCGGACG
CAGAAGGCAATGTCATACCACTTGTCCGCCCTGCCGCTTCTCCCAAGATCAATAAAGCCACTTACTTTGC
CATCTTTCACAAAGATGTTGCTGTCTCCCAGGTCGCCGTGGGAAAAGACAAGTTCCTCTTCGGGCTTTTC
CGTCTTTAAAAAATCATACAGCTCGCGCGGATCTTTAAATGGAGTGTCTTCTTCCCAGTTTTCGCAATCC
ACATCGGCCAGATCGTTATTCAGTAAGTAATCCAATTCGGCTAAGCGGCTGTCTAAGCTATTCGTATAGG
GACAATCCGATATGTCGATGGAGTGAAAGAGCCTGATGCACTCCGCATACAGCTCGATAATCTTTTCAGG
GCTTTGTTCATCTTCATACTCTTCCGAGCAAAGGACGCCATCGGCCTCACTCATGAGCAGATTGCTCCAG
CCATCATGCCGTTCAAAGTGCAGGACCTTTGGAACAGGCAGCTTTCCTTCCAGCCATAGCATCATGTCCT
TTTCCCGTTCCACATCATAGGTGGTCCCTTTATACCGGCTGTCCGTCATTTTTAAATATAGGTTTTCATT
TTCTCCCACCAGCTTATATACCTTAGCAGGAGACATTCCTTCCGTATCTTTTACGCAGCGGTATTTTTCG
ATCAGTTTTTTCAATTCCGGTGATATTCTCATTTTAGCCATTTATTATTTCCTTCCTCTTTTCTACAGTA
TTTAAAGATACCCCAAGAAGCTAATTATAACAAGACGAACTCCAATTCACTGTTCCTTGCATTCTAAAAC
CTTAAATACCAGAAAACAGCTTTTTCAAAGTTGTTTTCAAAGTTGGCGTATAACATAGTATCGACGGAGC
CGATTTTGAAACCGCGGTGATCACAGGCAGCAACGCTCTGTCATCGTTACAATCAACATGCTACCCTCCG
CGAGATCATCCGTGTTTCAA
